Addgene plasmid #131056: pYJ12-PB-U6-ND1-acti-gRNA1
Purpose: Activation of NeuroD1 via SAM system
Depositing lab: Xiaojun Lian. Depositing organization: Pennsylvania State University.
Backbone
  Vector backbone: PB-MS2-sgRNA
  Backbone size w/o insert (bp): 4131
  Vector type: Mammalian Expression, CRISPR
Growth in bacteria
  Bacterial resistance: Ampicillin, 100 μg/mL
  Growth temperature: 37°C
  Growth strain: NEB Stable
  Copy number: Unknown
Gene/Insert
  Gene/Insert name: NeuroD1 activation gRNA1
  gRNA/shRNA sequence: GCGGGGAGGAAGGAGGAGGGG
  Species: H. sapiens (human)
  Entrez Gene: NEUROD1 (a.k.a. BETA2, BHF-1, MODY6, NEUROD, T2D, bHLHa3)
  Cloning method: Restriction Enzyme; 5′ cloning site Unknown (unknown if destroyed); 3′ cloning site Unknown (unknown if destroyed)
Terms and licenses: Academic/Nonprofit Terms; Industry Terms: Not Available to Industry
How to cite: pYJ12-PB-U6-ND1-acti-gRNA1 was a gift from Xiaojun Lian (Addgene plasmid # 131056 ; http://n2t.net/addgene:131056 ; RRID:Addgene_131056)
