[The description below was written by a language model from this plasmid's Addgene catalogue record and pLannotate feature annotations shown in this document.]
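Description:
pYJ12-PB-U6-ND1-acti-gRNA1 is a small (about 4.1 kb) mammalian CRISPR guide RNA expression plasmid built on the PB-MS2-sgRNA backbone and designed to activate the human NEUROD1 gene through the synergistic activation mediator (SAM) system. It is propagated in E. coli using a high-copy ColE1/pUC-type origin and is selected with ampicillin through the β-lactamase gene and its promoter. The remaining bacterial annotations (lac promoter and operator, CAP site, T3, T7 and SP6 phage promoters, and short rop, bom, lacI and f1 ori fragments) are remnants of the cloning vector and are not functional parts of the payload.

The payload is a human U6 RNA polymerase III promoter driving a single guide RNA targeted to NEUROD1. This is followed by a Streptococcus pyogenes Cas9 scaffold that is interrupted by two MS2 stem loops. In the SAM design, these aptamers recruit MS2 coat protein fused to transcriptional activation domains, which act together with a catalytically dead Cas9 activator to switch on the endogenous target gene. Those protein components are not encoded on this plasmid and must be supplied separately. The "PB" in the name indicates a piggyBac transposon format. The two short fragments flanking the cassette, annotated as matching the baculovirus FP25 locus, are consistent with piggyBac terminal regions, although the feature table does not label inverted repeats explicitly. If so, co-delivery of transposase would allow genomic integration of the guide cassette. No mammalian selection marker or reporter is annotated. The cloning sites used to insert the guide are not recorded.
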