Features (pLannotate 1.2.2; 23 found; start..end, strand, type, name):
      1..105     -  promoter       AmpR promoter: bla
    200..235     +  CDS            rop (fragment): Rop protein, which maintains plasmids at low copy number; rop
    337..388     +  misc_feature   bom (fragment): basis of mobility region from pBR322
    451..469     +  promoter       SP6 promoter: promoter for bacteriophage SP6 RNA polymerase
    483..522     +  CDS            lacI (fragment): lac repressor; lacI; The lac repressor binds to the lac operator to inhibit transcription in E. coli. This inhibition can be relieved by adding lactose or isopropyl-β-D-thiogalactopyranoside (IPTG).
    535..556     +  protein_bind   CAP binding site: CAP binding activates transcription in the presence of cAMP. E. coli catabolite activator protein
    571..601     +  promoter       lac promoter: promoter for the E. coli lac operon
    609..625     +  protein_bind   lac operator: The lac repressor binds to the lac operator to inhibit transcription in E. coli. This inhibition can be relieved by adding lactose or isopropyl-β-D-thiogalactopyranoside (IPTG). lac repressor encoded by lacI
    670..688     +  promoter       T3 promoter: promoter for bacteriophage T3 RNA polymerase
    690..869     +  CDS            FP (fragment): FP25_NPVAC - Experimental evidence at protein level: Swiss-Prot protein existence level 1. From Autographa californica nuclear polyhedrosis virus (AcMNPV).
   1227..1467    +  promoter       U6 promoter: RNA polymerase III promoter for human U6 snRNA
   1514..1532    +  misc_RNA       MS2 stem loop: stem loop that binds the bacteriophage MS2 coat protein
   1543..1579    +  misc_RNA       gRNA scaffold (fragment): guide RNA scaffold for the Streptococcus pyogenes CRISPR/Cas9 system
   1584..1602    +  misc_RNA       MS2 stem loop: stem loop that binds the bacteriophage MS2 coat protein
   1613..1632    +  misc_RNA       gRNA scaffold (fragment): guide RNA scaffold for the Streptococcus pyogenes CRISPR/Cas9 system
   1645..1695    -  misc_feature   bom (fragment): basis of mobility region from pBR322
   1714..1730    +  rep_origin     f1 ori (fragment): f1 bacteriophage origin of replication; arrow indicates direction of (+) strand synthesis
   2115..2192    +  CDS            FP (fragment): FP25_NPVAC - Experimental evidence at protein level: Swiss-Prot protein existence level 1. From Autographa californica nuclear polyhedrosis virus (AcMNPV).
   2193..2211    -  misc_feature   MCS (fragment): pUC18/19 multiple cloning site
   2239..2257    -  promoter       T7 promoter: promoter for bacteriophage T7 RNA polymerase
   2279..2332    -  CDS            lacI (fragment): lac repressor; lacI; The lac repressor binds to the lac operator to inhibit transcription in E. coli. This inhibition can be relieved by adding lactose or isopropyl-β-D-thiogalactopyranoside (IPTG).
   2515..3103    -  rep_origin     ori: high-copy-number ColE1/pMB1/pBR322/pUC origin of replication
   3274..4134    -  CDS            AmpR: β-lactamase; bla; confers resistance to ampicillin, carbenicillin, and related antibiotics
>Addgene plasmid #131056 | pYJ12-PB-U6-ND1-acti-gRNA1 | addgene full sequence | sequence record 256748 | Addgene NGS Result
ACTCTTCCTTTTTCAATATTATTGAAGCATTTATCAGGGTTATTGTCTCATGAGCGGATACATATTTGAA
TGTATTTAGAAAAATAAACAAATAGGGGTTCCGCGCACATTTCCCCGAAAAGTGCCACCTGACGTCTAAG
AAACCATTATTATCATGACATTAACCTATAAAAATAGGCGTATCACGAGGCCCTTTCGTCTCGCGCGTTT
CGGTGATGACGGTGAAAACCTCTGACACATGCAGCTCCCGGAGACGGTCACAGCTTGTCTGTAAGCGGAT
GCCGGGAGCAGACAAGCCCGTCAGGGCGCGTCAGCGGGTGTTGGCGGGTGTCGGGGCTGGCTTAACTATG
CGGCATCAGAGCAGATTGTACTGAGAGTGCACCATATGGACATATTGTCGTTAGAACGCGGCTACAATTA
ATACATAACCTTATGTATCATACACATACGATTTAGGTGACACTATAGAACTCGACCTCGAGGCTGGCAC
GACAGGTTTCCCGACTGGAAAGCGGGCAGTGAGCGCAACGCAATTAATGTGAGTTAGCTCACTCATTAGG
CACCCCAGGCTTTACACTTTATGCTTCCGGCTCGTATGTTGTGTGGAATTGTGAGCGGATAACAATTTCA
CACAGGAAACAGCTATGACCATGATTACGCCAAGCTCGAAATTAACCCTCACTAAAGGGAACAAAAGCTG
GAGCTCGTCTTTGATCAAAACGCAAATCGACGAAAATGTGTCGGACAATATCAAGTCGATGAGCGAAAAA
CTAAAAAGGCTAGAATACGACAATCTCACAGACAGCGTTGAGATATACGGTATTCACGACAGCAGGCTGA
ATAATAAAAAAATTAGAAACTATTATTTAACCCTAGAAAGATAATCATATTGTGACGTACGTTAAAGATA
ATCATGCGTAAAATTGACGCATGTGTTTTATCGATCTGTATATCGAGGTTTATTTATTAATTTGAATAGA
TATTAAGTTTTATTATATTTACACTTACATACTAATAATAAATTCAACAAACAATTTATTTATGTTTATT
TATTTATTAAAAAAAAACAAAAACTCAAAATTTCTTCTATAAAGTAACAAAACTTTTAAACATTCTCTCT
TTTACAAAAATAAACTTATTTTGTACTTTAAAAACAGTCATGTTGTATTATAAAATAAGTAATTAGCTTA
ACTTATACATAATAGAAACAAATTATACTTATTAATGAGGGCCTATTTCCCATGATTCCTTCATATTTGC
ATATACGATACAAGGCTGTTAGAGAGATAATTGGAATTAATTTGACTGTAAACACAAAGATATTAGTACA
AAATACGTGACGTAGAAAGTAATAATTTCTTGGGTAGTTTGCAGTTTTAAAATTATGTTTTAAAATGGAC
TATCATATGCTTACCGTAACTTGAAAGTATTTCGATTTCTTGGCTTTATATATCTTGTGGAAAGGACGAA
ACACCGCGGGGAGGAAGGAGGAGGGGGTTTTAGAGCTAGGCCAACATGAGGATCACCCATGTCTGCAGGG
CCTAGCAAGTTAAAATAAGGCTAGTCCGTTATCAACTTGGCCAACATGAGGATCACCCATGTCTGCAGGG
CCAAGTGGCACCGAGTCGGTGCTTTTTTTGAATTCTGATGCGGTATTTTCTCCTTACGCATCTGTGCGGT
ATTTCACACCGCATACGTCAAAGCAACCATAGTACGCGCCCTGTAGCGGCATTTAAAGCCATCGAAGCAG
CTCCAGCCTACACAATCGCTCAAGACGTGTAATGCTTTTATTATATATTAGTCACGATATCTATAACAAG
AAAATATATATATAATAAGTTATCACGTAAGTAGAACATGAAATAACAATATAATTATCGTATGAGTTAA
ATCTTAAAAGTCACGTAAAAGATAATCATGCGTCATTTTGACTCACGCGGTCGTTATAGTTCAAAATCAG
TGACACTTACCGCATTGACAAGCACGCCTCACGGGAGCTCCAAGCGGCGACTGAGATGTCCTAAATGCAC
AGCGACGGATTCGCGCTATTTAGAAAGAGAGAGCAATATTTCAAGAATGCATGCGTCAATTTTACGCAGA
CTATCTTTCTAGGGTTAAAAAAGATTTGCGCTTTACTCGACCTAAACTTTAAACACGTCATAGAATCTTC
GTTTGACAAAAACCACATTGTGGGGTACCGAGCTCGAATTCATCGATGATATCAGATCTGCCGGTCTCCC
TATAGTGAGTCGTATTAATTTCGATAAGCCAGGTTAACCTGCATTAATGAATCGGCCAACGCGCGGGGAG
AGGCGGTTTGCGTATTGGGCGCTCTTCCGCTTCCTCGCTCACTGACTCGCTGCGCTCGGTCGTTCGGCTG
CGGCGAGCGGTATCAGCTCACTCAAAGGCGGTAATACGGTTATCCACAGAATCAGGGGATAACGCAGGAA
AGAACATGTGAGCAAAAGGCCAGCAAAAGGCCAGGAACCGTAAAAAGGCCGCGTTGCTGGCGTTTTTCCA
TAGGCTCCGCCCCCCTGACGAGCATCACAAAAATCGACGCTCAAGTCAGAGGTGGCGAAACCCGACAGGA
CTATAAAGATACCAGGCGTTTCCCCCTGGAAGCTCCCTCGTGCGCTCTCCTGTTCCGACCCTGCCGCTTA
CCGGATACCTGTCCGCCTTTCTCCCTTCGGGAAGCGTGGCGCTTTCTCATAGCTCACGCTGTAGGTATCT
CAGTTCGGTGTAGGTCGTTCGCTCCAAGCTGGGCTGTGTGCACGAACCCCCCGTTCAGCCCGACCGCTGC
GCCTTATCCGGTAACTATCGTCTTGAGTCCAACCCGGTAAGACACGACTTATCGCCACTGGCAGCAGCCA
CTGGTAACAGGATTAGCAGAGCGAGGTATGTAGGCGGTGCTACAGAGTTCTTGAAGTGGTGGCCTAACTA
CGGCTACACTAGAAGAACAGTATTTGGTATCTGCGCTCTGCTGAAGCCAGTTACCTTCGGAAAAAGAGTT
GGTAGCTCTTGATCCGGCAAACAAACCACCGCTGGTAGCGGTGGTTTTTTTGTTTGCAAGCAGCAGATTA
CGCGCAGAAAAAAAGGATCTCAAGAAGATCCTTTGATCTTTTCTACGGGGTCTGACGCTCAGTGGAACGA
AAACTCACGTTAAGGGATTTTGGTCATGAGATTATCAAAAAGGATCTTCACCTAGATCCTTTTAAATTAA
AAATGAAGTTTTAAATCAATCTAAAGTATATATGAGTAAACTTGGTCTGACAGTTACCAATGCTTAATCA
GTGAGGCACCTATCTCAGCGATCTGTCTATTTCGTTCATCCATAGTTGCCTGACTCCCCGTCGTGTAGAT
AACTACGATACGGGAGGGCTTACCATCTGGCCCCAGTGCTGCAATGATACCGCGAGACCCACGCTCACCG
GCTCCAGATTTATCAGCAATAAACCAGCCAGCCGGAAGGGCCGAGCGCAGAAGTGGTCCTGCAACTTTAT
CCGCCTCCATCCAGTCTATTAATTGTTGCCGGGAAGCTAGAGTAAGTAGTTCGCCAGTTAATAGTTTGCG
CAACGTTGTTGCCATTGCTACAGGCATCGTGGTGTCACGCTCGTCGTTTGGTATGGCTTCATTCAGCTCC
GGTTCCCAACGATCAAGGCGAGTTACATGATCCCCCATGTTGTGCAAAAAAGCGGTTAGCTCCTTCGGTC
CTCCGATCGTTGTCAGAAGTAAGTTGGCCGCAGTGTTATCACTCATGGTTATGGCAGCACTGCATAATTC
TCTTACTGTCATGCCATCCGTAAGATGCTTTTCTGTGACTGGTGAGTACTCAACCAAGTCATTCTGAGAA
TAGTGTATGCGGCGACCGAGTTGCTCTTGCCCGGCGTCAATACGGGATAATACCGCGCCACATAGCAGAA
CTTTAAAAGTGCTCATCATTGGAAAACGTTCTTCGGGGCGAAAACTCTCAAGGATCTTACCGCTGTTGAG
ATCCAGTTCGATGTAACCCACTCGTGCACCCAACTGATCTTCAGCATCTTTTACTTTCACCAGCGTTTCT
GGGTGAGCAAAAACAGGAAGGCAAAATGCCGCAAAAAAGGGAATAAGGGCGACACGGAAATGTTGAATAC
TCAT
